Addgene plasmid #54893: mApple-EB3-C-20
Purpose: Localization: MT End Binding Protein, Excitation: 568, Emission: 592
Depositing lab: Michael Davidson. Depositing organization: Florida State University, Tallahassee.
Backbone
  Vector backbone: mApple-C1
  Backbone size w/o insert (bp): 4750
  Vector type: Mammalian Expression
  Selectable markers: Neomycin (select with G418)
Growth in bacteria
  Bacterial resistance: Kanamycin, 50 μg/mL
  Growth temperature: 37°C
  Growth strain: DH5alpha
  Copy number: High Copy
Gene/Insert
  Gene/Insert name: EB3 (alt name: NM_012326.2)
  Species: H. sapiens (human)
  Entrez Gene: MAPRE3 (a.k.a. EB3, EBF3, EBF3-S, RP3)
  Promoter: CMV
  Tag / fusion protein: mApple (N terminal on backbone)
  Cloning method: Unknown
  Sequencing primers: 5′ CMV-F; 3′ SV40pA-R
Terms and licenses: Academic/Nonprofit Terms; Industry Terms: Not Available to Industry
Depositor comments: . Excitation = 568; Emission = 592
How to cite: mApple-EB3-C-20 was a gift from Michael Davidson (Addgene plasmid # 54893 ; http://n2t.net/addgene:54893 ; RRID:Addgene_54893)
