[The description below was written by a language model from this plasmid's Addgene catalogue record and pLannotate feature annotations shown in this document.]
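Description:
mApple-EB3-C-20 is a mammalian expression plasmid built on the mApple-C1 backbone, a C1-style fluorescent protein fusion vector in which the fluorescent protein lies upstream of the cloned gene. It encodes human EB3 (MAPRE3), a microtubule plus-end tracking protein, fused at its N terminus to the monomeric red fluorescent protein mApple. Transcription is driven by the human cytomegalovirus immediate early enhancer and promoter and terminated by an SV40 polyadenylation signal. In the annotated 5,565-nt sequence the mApple and MAPRE3 coding regions are separated by a 60-nt gap, consistent with a linker of about 20 residues and the "20" in the name, although the record does not describe the linker explicitly.

The plasmid replicates in E. coli from a high-copy ColE1/pUC-type origin and also carries an f1 phage origin. A single Tn5 aminoglycoside phosphotransferase gene (NeoR/KanR) serves both hosts. A bacterial bla-type promoter drives it for kanamycin selection in bacteria, and the SV40 enhancer/early promoter, paired with an HSV TK polyadenylation signal, drives it for G418 selection of stably transfected mammalian cells. The short large T antigen, ble and bGH poly(A) fragments in the feature table are probably partial annotation matches within backbone sequence, not functional elements.

The stated purpose is localization labelling of a microtubule end-binding protein. Since EB3 binds growing microtubule plus ends, the fusion is suited to fluorescence imaging of those ends in transfected cells, with recorded excitation and emission at 568 and 592 nm.
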