Features (pLannotate 1.2.2; 15 found; start..end, strand, type, name):
      1..304     +  enhancer       CMV enhancer: human cytomegalovirus immediate early enhancer
    305..508     +  promoter       CMV promoter: human cytomegalovirus (CMV) immediate early promoter
    553..1260    +  CDS            mApple: mApple is a basic (constitutively fluorescent) red fluorescent protein published in 2008, derived from Discosoma sp.. It is reported to be a rapidly-maturing monomer with high acid sensitivity.
   1321..2160    +  CDS            MAPRE3: MARE3_HUMAN - Experimental evidence at protein level: Swiss-Prot protein existence level 1. Plus-end tracking protein (+TIP) that binds to the plus-end of microtubules and regulates the dynamics of the microtubule cytoskeleton. Promotes microtubule growth. May be involved in spindle function by stabilizing microtubules and anchoring them at centrosomes. Also acts as a regulator of minus-end microtubule organization: interacts with the complex formed by AKAP9 and PDE4DIP, leading to recruit CAMSAP2 to the Golgi apparatus, thereby tethering non- centrosomal minus-end microtubules to the Golgi, a
   2186..2270    +  CDS            large T antigen (fragment): large T antigen from SV40 (simian virus 40)
   2293..2414    +  polyA_signal   SV40 poly(A) signal: SV40 polyadenylation signal
   2448..2876    -  rep_origin     f1 ori (sequence partly withheld): f1 bacteriophage origin of replication; arrow indicates direction of (+) strand synthesis
   2903..3007    +  promoter       AmpR promoter: bla
   3009..3366    +  promoter       SV40 promoter: SV40 enhancer and early promoter
   3401..4195    +  CDS            NeoR/KanR: aminoglycoside phosphotransferase from Tn5; aph(3')-II (or nptII); confers resistance to neomycin, kanamycin, and G418 (Geneticin®)
   4216..4368    +  CDS            ble (fragment): BLE_KLEPN - Experimental evidence at protein level: Swiss-Prot protein existence level 1. Binding protein with a strong affinity to the bleomycin family of antibiotics. Binds to CL990; an antimitotic-antibiotic compound. From Klebsiella pneumoniae.
   4427..4474    +  polyA_signal   HSV TK poly(A) signal: herpes simplex virus thymidine kinase polyadenylation signal (Cole and Stacy, 1985)
   4565..4581    -  polyA_signal   bGH poly(A) signal (fragment): bovine growth hormone polyadenylation signal
   4803..5391    +  rep_origin     ori: high-copy-number ColE1/pMB1/pBR322/pUC origin of replication
   5506..5565    +  enhancer       CMV enhancer (fragment): human cytomegalovirus immediate early enhancer
>Addgene plasmid #54893 | mApple-EB3-C-20 | addgene full sequence | sequence record 198676 | Addgene NGS Result
CGTTACATAACTTACGGTAAATGGCCCGCCTGGCTGACCGCCCAACGACCCCCGCCCATTGACGTCAATA
ATGACGTATGTTCCCATAGTAACGCCAATAGGGACTTTCCATTGACGTCAATGGGTGGAGTATTTACGGT
AAACTGCCCACTTGGCAGTACATCAAGTGTATCATATGCCAAGTACGCCCCCTATTGACGTCAATGACGG
TAAATGGCCCGCCTGGCATTATGCCCAGTACATGACCTTATGGGACTTTCCTACTTGGCAGTACATCTAC
GTATTAGTCATCGCTATTACCATGGTGATGCGGTTTTGGCAGTACATCAATGGGCGTGGATAGCGGTTTG
ACTCACGGGGATTTCCAAGTCTCCACCCCATTGACGTCAATGGGAGTTTGTTTTGGCACCAAAATCAACG
GGACTTTCCAAAATGTCGTAACAACTCCGCCCCATTGACGCAAATGGGCGGTAGGCGTGTACGGTGGGAG
GTCTATATAAGCAGAGCTGGTTTAGTGAACCGTCAGATCCGCTAGCGCTACCGGTCGCCACCATGGTGAG
CAAGGGCGAGGAGAATAACATGGCCATCATCAAGGAGTTCATGCGCTTCAAGGTGCACATGGAGGGCTCC
GTGAACGGCCACGAGTTCGAGATCGAGGGCGAGGGCGAGGGCCGCCCCTACGAGGCCTTTCAGACCGCTA
AGCTGAAGGTGACCAAGGGTGGCCCCCTGCCCTTCGCCTGGGACATCCTGTCCCCTCAGTTCATGTACGG
CTCCAAGGTCTACATTAAGCACCCAGCCGACATCCCCGACTACTTCAAGCTGTCCTTCCCCGAGGGCTTC
AGGTGGGAGCGCGTGATGAACTTCGAGGACGGCGGCATTATTCACGTTAACCAGGACTCCTCCCTGCAGG
ACGGCGTGTTCATCTACAAGGTGAAGCTGCGCGGCACCAACTTCCCCTCCGACGGCCCCGTAATGCAGAA
GAAGACCATGGGCTGGGAGGCCTCCGAGGAGCGGATGTACCCCGAGGACGGCGCCCTGAAGAGCGAGATC
AAGAAGAGGCTGAAGCTGAAGGACGGCGGCCACTACGCCGCCGAGGTCAAGACCACCTACAAGGCCAAGA
AGCCCGTGCAGCTGCCCGGCGCCTACATCGTCGACATCAAGTTGGACATCGTGTCCCACAACGAGGACTA
CACCATCGTGGAACAGTACGAACGCGCCGAGGGCCGCCACTCCACCGGCGGCATGGACGAGCTGTACAAG
TCCGGACTCAGATCTGGCAGCGGTGGAGGCAGCGCATCCGGCGGAAGCGGAAGCGGGGGAGCCGTCAATG
TGTACTCCACATCTGTGACCAGTGAAAATCTGAGTCGCCATGATATGCTTGCATGGGTCAACGACTCCCT
GCACCTCAACTATACCAAGATAGAACAGCTTTGTTCAGGGGCAGCCTACTGCCAGTTCATGGACATGCTC
TTCCCCGGCTGTGTGCACTTGAGGAAAGTGAAGTTCCAGGCCAAACTAGAGCATGAATACATCCACAACT
TCAAGGTGCTGCAAGCAGCTTTCAAGAAGATGGGTGTTGACAAAATCATTCCTGTAGAGAAATTAGTGAA
AGGAAAATTCCAAGATAATTTTGAGTTTATTCAGTGGTTTAAGAAATTCTTTGACGCAAACTATGATGGA
AAGGATTACAACCCTCTGCTGGCGCGGCAGGGCCAGGACGTAGCGCCACCTCCTAACCCAGGTGATCAGA
TATTCAACAAATCCAAGAAACTCATTGGCACAGCAGTTCCACAGAGGACGTCCCCCACAGGCCCAAAAAA
CATGCAGACCTCTGGCCGGCTGAGCAATGTGGCCCCCCCCTGCATTCTCCGGAAGAATCCTCCATCAGCC
CGAAATGGCGGCCATGAGACTGATGCCCAAATTCTTGAACTCAACCAACAGCTGGTGGACTTGAAGCTGA
CAGTGGATGGGCTGGAGAAGGAACGTGACTTCTACTTCAGCAAACTTCGTGACATCGAGCTCATCTGCCA
GGAGCATGAAAGTGAAAACAGCCCTGTTATCTCAGGCATCATTGGCATCCTCTATGCCACAGAGGAAGGA
TTCGCACCCCCTGAGGACGATGAGATTGAAGAGCATCAACAAGAAGACCAGGACGAGTACTAAGGATCCA
CCGGATCTAGATAACTGATCATAATCAGCCATACCACATTTGTAGAGGTTTTACTTGCTTTAAAAAACCT
CCCACACCTCCCCCTGAACCTGAAACATAAAATGAATGCAATTGTTGTTGTTAACTTGTTTATTGCAGCT
TATAATGGTTACAAATAAAGCAATAGCATCACAAATTTCACAAATAAAGCATTTTTTTCACTGCATTCTA
GTTGTGGTTTGTCCAAACTCATCAATGTATCTTAACGCGTAAATTGTAAGCGTTAATATTTTGTTAAAAT
TCGCGTTAAATTTTTGTTAAATCAGCTCATTTTTTAACCAATAGGCCGAAATCGGCAAAATCCCTTATAA
ATCAAAAGAATAGACCGAGATAGGGT
[37 nt withheld, positions 2547-2583]
AAAGAACGTGGACTCCAACGTCAAAGG
[49 nt withheld, positions 2611-2659]
T
[91 nt withheld, positions 2661-2751]
G
[124 nt withheld, positions 2753-2876]
CAGGTGGCACTTTTCGGGGAAATGTGCGCGGAACCCCTATTTGTTTATTTTTCTAAATACATTCAAATAT
GTATCCGCTCATGAGACAATAACCCTGATAAATGCTTCAATAATATTGAAAAAGGAAGAGTCCTGAGGCG
GAAAGAACCAGCTGTGGAATGTGTGTCAGTTAGGGTGTGGAAAGTCCCCAGGCTCCCCAGCAGGCAGAAG
TATGCAAAGCATGCATCTCAATTAGTCAGCAACCAGGTGTGGAAAGTCCCCAGGCTCCCCAGCAGGCAGA
AGTATGCAAAGCATGCATCTCAATTAGTCAGCAACCATAGTCCCGCCCCTAACTCCGCCCATCCCGCCCC
TAACTCCGCCCAGTTCCGCCCATTCTCCGCCCCATGGCTGACTAATTTTTTTTATTTATGCAGAGGCCGA
GGCCGCCTCGGCCTCTGAGCTATTCCAGAAGTAGTGAGGAGGCTTTTTTGGAGGCCTAGGCTTTTGCAAA
GATCGATCAAGAGACAGGATGAGGATCGTTTCGCATGATTGAACAAGATGGATTGCACGCAGGTTCTCCG
GCCGCTTGGGTGGAGAGGCTATTCGGCTATGACTGGGCACAACAGACAATCGGCTGCTCTGATGCCGCCG
TGTTCCGGCTGTCAGCGCAGGGGCGCCCGGTTCTTTTTGTCAAGACCGACCTGTCCGGTGCCCTGAATGA
ACTGCAAGACGAGGCAGCGCGGCTATCGTGGCTGGCCACGACGGGCGTTCCTTGCGCAGCTGTGCTCGAC
GTTGTCACTGAAGCGGGAAGGGACTGGCTGCTATTGGGCGAAGTGCCGGGGCAGGATCTCCTGTCATCTC
ACCTTGCTCCTGCCGAGAAAGTATCCATCATGGCTGATGCAATGCGGCGGCTGCATACGCTTGATCCGGC
TACCTGCCCATTCGACCACCAAGCGAAACATCGCATCGAGCGAGCACGTACTCGGATGGAAGCCGGTCTT
GTCGATCAGGATGATCTGGACGAAGAGCATCAGGGGCTCGCGCCAGCCGAACTGTTCGCCAGGCTCAAGG
CGAGCATGCCCGACGGCGAGGATCTCGTCGTGACCCATGGCGATGCCTGCTTGCCGAATATCATGGTGGA
AAATGGCCGCTTTTCTGGATTCATCGACTGTGGCCGGCTGGGTGTGGCGGACCGCTATCAGGACATAGCG
TTGGCTACCCGTGATATTGCTGAAGAGCTTGGCGGCGAATGGGCTGACCGCTTCCTCGTGCTTTACGGTA
TCGCCGCTCCCGATTCGCAGCGCATCGCCTTCTATCGCCTTCTTGACGAGTTCTTCTGAGCGGGACTCTG
GGGTTCGAAATGACCGACCAAGCGACGCCCAACCTGCCATCACGAGATTTCGATTCCACCGCCGCCTTCT
ATGAAAGGTTGGGCTTCGGAATCGTTTTCCGGGACGCCGGCTGGATGATCCTCCAGCGCGGGGATCTCAT
GCTGGAGTTCTTCGCCCACCCTAGGGGGAGGCTAACTGAAACACGGAAGGAGACAATACCGGAAGGAACC
CGCGCTATGACGGCAATAAAAAGACAGAATAAAACGCACGGTGTTGGGTCGTTTGTTCATAAACGCGGGG
TTCGGTCCCAGGGCTGGCACTCTGTCGATACCCCACCGAGACCCCATTGGGGCCAATACGCCCGCGTTTC
TTCCTTTTCCCCACCCCACCCCCCAAGTTCGGGTGAAGGCCCAGGGCTCGCAGCCAACGTCGGGGCGGCA
GGCCCTGCCATAGCCTCAGGTTACTCATATATACTTTAGATTGATTTAAAACTTCATTTTTAATTTAAAA
GGATCTAGGTGAAGATCCTTTTTGATAATCTCATGACCAAAATCCCTTAACGTGAGTTTTCGTTCCACTG
AGCGTCAGACCCCGTAGAAAAGATCAAAGGATCTTCTTGAGATCCTTTTTTTCTGCGCGTAATCTGCTGC
TTGCAAACAAAAAAACCACCGCTACCAGCGGTGGTTTGTTTGCCGGATCAAGAGCTACCAACTCTTTTTC
CGAAGGTAACTGGCTTCAGCAGAGCGCAGATACCAAATACTGTTCTTCTAGTGTAGCCGTAGTTAGGCCA
CCACTTCAAGAACTCTGTAGCACCGCCTACATACCTCGCTCTGCTAATCCTGTTACCAGTGGCTGCTGCC
AGTGGCGATAAGTCGTGTCTTACCGGGTTGGACTCAAGACGATAGTTACCGGATAAGGCGCAGCGGTCGG
GCTGAACGGGGGGTTCGTGCACACAGCCCAGCTTGGAGCGAACGACCTACACCGAACTGAGATACCTACA
GCGTGAGCTATGAGAAAGCGCCACGCTTCCCGAAGGGAGAAAGGCGGACAGGTATCCGGTAAGCGGCAGG
GTCGGAACAGGAGAGCGCACGAGGGAGCTTCCAGGGGGAAACGCCTGGTATCTTTATAGTCCTGTCGGGT
TTCGCCACCTCTGACTTGAGCGTCGATTTTTGTGATGCTCGTCAGGGGGGCGGAGCCTATGGAAAAACGC
CAGCAACGCGGCCTTTTTACGGTTCCTGGCCTTTTGCTGGCCTTTTGCTCACATGTTCTTTCCTGCGTTA
TCCCCTGATTCTGTGGATAACCGTATTACCGCCATGCATTAGTTATTAATAGTAATCAATTACGGGGTCA
TTAGTTCATAGCCCATATATGGAGTTCCG
