>Addgene plasmid #54893 | mApple-EB3-C-20 | depositor partial sequence | sequence record 85283 | insert sequence
ATCCGCTAGCGCTACCGGTCGCCACCATGGTGAGCAAGGGCGAGGAGAATAACATGGCCATCATCAAGGA
GTTCATGCGCTTCAAGGTGCACATGGAGGGCTCCGTGAACGGCCACGAGTTCGAGATCGAGGGCGAGGGC
GAGGGCCGCCCCTACGAGGCCTTTCAGACCGCTAAGCTGAAGGTGACCAAGGGTGGCCCCCTGCCCTTCG
CCTGGGACATCCTGTCCCCTCAGTTCATGTACGGCTCCAAGGTCTACATTAAGCACCCAGCCGACATCCC
CGACTACTTCAAGCTGTCCTTCCCCGAGGGCTTCAGGTGGGAGCGCGTGATGAACTTCGAGGACGGCGGC
ATTATTCACGTTAACCAGGACTCCTCCCTGCAGGACGGCGTGTTCATCTACAAGGTGAAGCTGCGCGGCA
CCAACTTCCCCTCCGACGGCCCCGTAATGCAGAAGAAGACCATGGGCTGGGAGGCCTCCGAGGAGCGGAT
GTACCCCGAGGACGGCGCCCTGAAGAGCGAGATCAAGAAGAGGCTGAAGCTGAAGGACGGCGGCCACTAC
GCCGCCGAGGTCAAGACCACCTACAAGGCCAAGAAGCCCGTGCAGCTGCCCGGCGCCTACATCGTCGACA
TCAAGTTGGACATCGTGTCCCACAACGAGGACTACACCATCGTGGAACAGTACGAACGCGCCGAGGGCCG
CCACTCCACCGGCGGCATGGACGAGCTGTACAAGTCCGGACTCAGATCTGGCAGCGGTGGAGGCAGCGCA
TCCGGCGGAAGCGGAAGCGGGGGAGCCGTCAATGTGTACTCCACATCTGTGACCAGTGAAAATCTGAGTC
GCCATGATATGCTTGCATGGGTCAACGACTCCCTGCACCTCAACTATACCAAGATAGAACAGCTTTGTTC
AGGGGCAGCCTACTGCCAGTTCATGGACATGCTCTTCCCCGGCTGTGTGCACTTGAGGAAAGTGAAGTTC
CAGGCCAAACTAGAGCATGAATACATCCACAACTTCAAGGTGCTGCAAGCAGCTTTCAAGAAGATGGGTG
TTGACAAAATCATTCCTGTAGAGAAATTAGTGAAAGGAAAATTCCAAGATAATTTTGAGTTTATTCAGTG
GTTTAAGAAATTCTTTGACGCAAACTATGATGGAAAGGATTACAACCCTCTGCTGGCGCGGCAGGGCCAG
GACGTAGCGCCACCTCCTAACCCAGGTGATCAGATATTCAACAAATCCAAGAAACTCATTGGCACAGCAG
TTCCACAGAGGACGTCCCCCACAGGCCCAAAAAACATGCAGACCTCTGGCCGGCTGAGCAATGTGGCCCC
CCCCTGCATTCTCCGGAAGAATCCTCCATCAGCCCGAAATGGCGGCCATGAGACTGATGCCCAAATTCTT
GAACTCAACCAACAGCTGGTGGACTTGAAGCTGACAGTGGATGGGCTGGAGAAGGAACGTGACTTCTACT
TCAGCAAACTTCGTGACATCGAGCTCATCTGCCAGGAGCATGAAAGTGAAAACAGCCCTGTTATCTCAGG
CATCATTGGCATCCTCTATGCCACAGAGGAAGGATTCGCACCCCCTGAGGACGATGAGATTGAAGAGCAT
CAACAAGAAGACCAGGACGAGTACTAAGGATCCACCGGATCTAGATAACTGATCATAATCAGCCATACCA
CATT
